Addgene plasmid #68466: PAX6 sgRNA7
Purpose: targeting PAX6 gene
Depositing lab: Su-Chun Zhang. Depositing organization: University of Wisconsin, Madison. Publication: Engineering Human Stem Cell Lines with Inducible Gene Knockout using CRISPR/Cas9. Chen Y, Cao J, Xiong M, Petersen AJ, Dong Y, Tao Y, Huang CT, Du Z, Zhang SC. Cell Stem Cell. 2015 Jul 1. pii: S1934-5909(15)00261-1. doi: 10.1016/j.stem.2015.06.001. PubMed 26145478.
Backbone
  Vector backbone: Cas9 sgRNA vevctor
  Backbone manufacturer: Su-Chun Zhang (Addgene plasmid# 68463)
  Backbone size w/o insert (bp): 3952
  Vector type: Mammalian Expression, CRISPR
Growth in bacteria
  Bacterial resistance: Kanamycin, 50 μg/mL
  Growth temperature: 37°C
  Growth strain: Top10
  Copy number: High Copy
Gene/Insert
  Gene/Insert name: sgRNA targeting PAX6
  gRNA/shRNA sequence: gatactggagaagcaggggc
  Species: H. sapiens (human)
  GenBank ID: NM_000280.4
  Entrez Gene: PAX6 (a.k.a. AN, AN1, AN2, ASGD5, D11S812E, FVH1, MGDA, WAGR)
  Promoter: U6
  Cloning method: Restriction Enzyme; 5′ cloning site BbsI (destroyed during cloning); 3′ cloning site BbsI (destroyed during cloning)
  Sequencing primers: 5′ T7; 3′ SP6
Terms and licenses: Academic/Nonprofit Terms; Industry Terms: Not Available to Industry
How to cite: PAX6 sgRNA7 was a gift from Su-Chun Zhang (Addgene plasmid # 68466 ; http://n2t.net/addgene:68466 ; RRID:Addgene_68466)
