[The description below was written by a language model from this plasmid's Addgene catalogue record and pLannotate feature annotations shown in this document.]
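Description:
PAX6 sgRNA7 is a small (about 4 kb) mammalian CRISPR guide-RNA expression plasmid that encodes a single guide RNA directed against the human PAX6 gene. It was built in a dedicated Cas9 sgRNA vector by ligating the 20-nucleotide targeting sequence between two BbsI sites, both of which were destroyed in the process. The human U6 promoter, an RNA polymerase III promoter, drives transcription of the spacer fused directly to the Streptococcus pyogenes Cas9 gRNA scaffold. The plasmid carries no Cas9 gene, so the nuclease must be supplied from another source, such as a co-transfected plasmid or a cell line that expresses Cas9.

The feature table indicates that the U6–sgRNA cassette sits between attB1 and attB2 fragments and is flanked by T7 and SP6 promoters, which serve here as sequencing primer sites. The surrounding sequence looks like a cloning-vector backbone, with lac promoter/operator elements and fragments of lacI, lacZα and ccdB that appear to be remnants rather than functional parts. Propagation in E. coli relies on a high-copy ColE1/pUC-type origin with kanamycin selection from the Tn5 NeoR/KanR gene. A BleoR (Sh ble) open reading frame behind an AmpR promoter fragment is also annotated. No mammalian promoter for these markers is annotated, so the record does not support selection in mammalian cells. The stated purpose is simply targeting PAX6, and the associated publication concerns engineering human stem cell lines with inducible CRISPR/Cas9 gene knockout. The name suggests it belongs to a numbered series of PAX6 guides, though the record does not say so.
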