Features (pLannotate 1.2.2; 18 found; start..end, strand, type, name):
      2..94      +  CDS            lacI (fragment): lac repressor; lacI; The lac repressor binds to the lac operator to inhibit transcription in E. coli. This inhibition can be relieved by adding lactose or isopropyl-β-D-thiogalactopyranoside (IPTG).
    107..128     +  protein_bind   CAP binding site: CAP binding activates transcription in the presence of cAMP. E. coli catabolite activator protein
    143..173     +  promoter       lac promoter: promoter for the E. coli lac operon
    181..197     +  protein_bind   lac operator: The lac repressor binds to the lac operator to inhibit transcription in E. coli. This inhibition can be relieved by adding lactose or isopropyl-β-D-thiogalactopyranoside (IPTG). lac repressor encoded by lacI
    239..257     +  promoter       SP6 promoter: promoter for bacteriophage SP6 RNA polymerase
    345..366     +  protein_bind   attB2 (fragment): mutant version of attB; recombination site for the Gateway® BP reaction BP Clonase™
    378..453     -  misc_RNA       gRNA scaffold: guide RNA scaffold for the Streptococcus pyogenes CRISPR/Cas9 system
    482..722     -  promoter       U6 promoter: RNA polymerase III promoter for human U6 snRNA
    774..793     -  protein_bind   attB1 (fragment): mutant version of attB; recombination site for the Gateway® BP reaction BP Clonase™
    862..880     -  promoter       T7 promoter: promoter for bacteriophage T7 RNA polymerase
    883..1030    +  CDS            lacZα (fragment): LacZα fragment of β-galactosidase; lacZ fragment
   1040..1343    +  CDS            ccdB (fragment): CcdB, a bacterial toxin that poisons DNA gyrase; ccdB; Plasmids containing the ccdB gene cannot be propagated in standard E. coli strains.
   1391..1660    +  CDS            tnpA (fragment): TN5P_ECOLX - Also known as tnp. Experimental evidence at protein level: Swiss-Prot protein existence level 1. Mediates transposition of transposon Tn5 by a 'cut and paste' mechanism. First, the monomeric transposase binds the 19 bp inverted DNA repeats flanking the transposon. Then, dimerization of the DNA- bound transposase creates a synaptic DNA complex. After nicking of the first DNA strand, excision of the transposon proceeds through a series of intermediates. The transposase then mediates the insertion of the transposon at a new site by strand transfer. The activity of the wild- type tran
   1692..2486    +  CDS            NeoR/KanR: aminoglycoside phosphotransferase from Tn5; aph(3')-II (or nptII); confers resistance to neomycin, kanamycin, and G418 (Geneticin®)
   2507..2558    -  misc_feature   bom (fragment): basis of mobility region from pBR322
   2585..2673    +  promoter       AmpR promoter (fragment): bla
   2693..3067    +  CDS            BleoR: antibiotic-binding protein; Sh ble from Streptoalloteichus hindustanus; confers resistance to bleomycin, phleomycin, and Zeocin™
   3205..3793    +  rep_origin     ori: high-copy-number ColE1/pMB1/pBR322/pUC origin of replication
>Addgene plasmid #68466 | PAX6 sgRNA7 | depositor full sequence | sequence record 122672 | PAX6 sgRNA7 sequence 3974 bps
AGCGCCCAATACGCAAACCGCCTCTCCCCGCGCGTTGGCCGATTCATTAATGCAGCTGGCACGACAGGTT
TCCCGACTGGAAAGCGGGCAGTGAGCGCAACGCAATTAATGTGAGTTAGCTCACTCATTAGGCACCCCAG
GCTTTACACTTTATGCTTCCGGCTCGTATGTTGTGTGGAATTGTGAGCGGATAACAATTTCACACAGGAA
ACAGCTATGACCATGATTACGCCAAGCTATTTAGGTGACACTATAGAATACTCAAGCTATGCATCAAGCT
TGGTACCGAGCTCGGATCCACTAGTAACGGCCGCCAGTGTGCTGGAATTCGCCCTTTAATGCCAACTTTG
TACAAGAAAGCTGGGTCTAGAAAAAAAGCACCGACTCGGTGCCACTTTTTCAAGTTGATAACGGACTAGC
CTTATTTTAACTTGCTATTTCTAGCTCTAAAACGCCCCTGCTTCTCCAGTATCGGTGTTTCGTCCTTTCC
ACAAGATATATAAAGCCAAGAAATCGAAATACTTTCAAGTTACGGTAAGCATATGATAGTCCATTTTAAA
ACATAATTTTAAAACTGCAAACTACCCAAGAAATTATTACTTTCTACGTCACGTATTTTGTACTAATATC
TTTGTGTTTACAGTCAAATTAATTCTAATTATCTCTCTAACAGCCTTGTATCGTATATGCAAATATGAAG
GAATCATGGGAAATAGGCCCTCTTCCTGCCCGACCTTGGTACCGGATCCAGTCGACTGAATTGGTTCCTT
TAAAGCCTGCTTTTTTGTACAAAGGGCGAATTCTGCAGATATCCATCACACTGGCGGCCGCTCGAGCATG
CATCTAGAGGGCCCAATTCGCCCTATAGTGAGTCGTATTACAATTCACTGGCCGTCGTTTTACAACGTCG
TGACTGGGAAAACCCTGGCGTTACCCAACTTAATCGCCTTGCAGCACATCCCCCTTTCGCCAGCTGGCGT
AATAGCGAAGAGGCCCGCACCGATCGCCCTTCCCAACAGTTGCGCAGCCTATACGTACGGCAGTTTAAGG
TTTACACCTATAAAAGAGAGAGCCGTTATCGTCTGTTTGTGGATGTACAGAGTGATATTATTGACACGCC
GGGGCGACGGATGGTGATCCCCCTGGCCAGTGCACGTCTGCTGTCAGATAAAGTCTCCCGTGAACTTTAC
CCGGTGGTGCATATCGGGGATGAAAGCTGGCGCATGATGACCACCGATATGGCCAGTGTGCCGGTCTCCG
TTATCGGGGAAGAAGTGGCTGATCTCAGCCACCGCGAAAATGACATCAAAAACGCCATTAACCTGATGTT
CTGGGGAATATAAATGTCAGGCATGAGATTATCAAAAAGGATCTTCACCTAGATCCTTTTCACGTAGAAA
GCCAGTCCGCAGAAACGGTGCTGACCCCGGATGAATGTCAGCTACTGGGCTATCTGGACAAGGGAAAACG
CAAGCGCAAAGAGAAAGCAGGTAGCTTGCAGTGGGCTTACATGGCGATAGCTAGACTGGGCGGTTTTATG
GACAGCAAGCGAACCGGAATTGCCAGCTGGGGCGCCCTCTGGTAAGGTTGGGAAGCCCTGCAAAGTAAAC
TGGATGGCTTTCTCGCCGCCAAGGATCTGATGGCGCAGGGGATCAAGCTCTGATCAAGAGACAGGATGAG
GATCGTTTCGCATGATTGAACAAGATGGATTGCACGCAGGTTCTCCGGCCGCTTGGGTGGAGAGGCTATT
CGGCTATGACTGGGCACAACAGACAATCGGCTGCTCTGATGCCGCCGTGTTCCGGCTGTCAGCGCAGGGG
CGCCCGGTTCTTTTTGTCAAGACCGACCTGTCCGGTGCCCTGAATGAACTGCAAGACGAGGCAGCGCGGC
TATCGTGGCTGGCCACGACGGGCGTTCCTTGCGCAGCTGTGCTCGACGTTGTCACTGAAGCGGGAAGGGA
CTGGCTGCTATTGGGCGAAGTGCCGGGGCAGGATCTCCTGTCATCTCACCTTGCTCCTGCCGAGAAAGTA
TCCATCATGGCTGATGCAATGCGGCGGCTGCATACGCTTGATCCGGCTACCTGCCCATTCGACCACCAAG
CGAAACATCGCATCGAGCGAGCACGTACTCGGATGGAAGCCGGTCTTGTCGATCAGGATGATCTGGACGA
AGAGCATCAGGGGCTCGCGCCAGCCGAACTGTTCGCCAGGCTCAAGGCGAGCATGCCCGACGGCGAGGAT
CTCGTCGTGACCCATGGCGATGCCTGCTTGCCGAATATCATGGTGGAAAATGGCCGCTTTTCTGGATTCA
TCGACTGTGGCCGGCTGGGTGTGGCGGACCGCTATCAGGACATAGCGTTGGCTACCCGTGATATTGCTGA
AGAGCTTGGCGGCGAATGGGCTGACCGCTTCCTCGTGCTTTACGGTATCGCCGCTCCCGATTCGCAGCGC
ATCGCCTTCTATCGCCTTCTTGACGAGTTCTTCTGAATTATTAACGCTTACAATTTCCTGATGCGGTATT
TTCTCCTTACGCATCTGTGCGGTATTTCACACCGCATACAGGTGGCACTTTTCGGGGAAATGTGCGCGGA
ACCCCTATTTGTTTATTTTTCTAAATACATTCAAATATGTATCCGCTCATGAGACAATAACCCTGATAAA
TGCTTCAATAATAGCACGTGAGGAGGGCCACCATGGCCAAGTTGACCAGTGCCGTTCCGGTGCTCACCGC
GCGCGACGTCGCCGGAGCGGTCGAGTTCTGGACCGACCGGCTCGGGTTCTCCCGGGACTTCGTGGAGGAC
GACTTCGCCGGTGTGGTCCGGGACGACGTGACCCTGTTCATCAGCGCGGTCCAGGACCAGGTGGTGCCGG
ACAACACCCTGGCCTGGGTGTGGGTGCGCGGCCTGGACGAGCTGTACGCCGAGTGGTCGGAGGTCGTGTC
CACGAACTTCCGGGACGCCTCCGGGCCGGCCATGACCGAGATCGGCGAGCAGCCGTGGGGGCGGGAGTTC
GCCCTGCGCGACCCGGCCGGCAACTGCGTGCACTTCGTGGCCGAGGAGCAGGACTGACACGTGCTAAAAC
TTCATTTTTAATTTAAAAGGATCTAGGTGAAGATCCTTTTTGATAATCTCATGACCAAAATCCCTTAACG
TGAGTTTTCGTTCCACTGAGCGTCAGACCCCGTAGAAAAGATCAAAGGATCTTCTTGAGATCCTTTTTTT
CTGCGCGTAATCTGCTGCTTGCAAACAAAAAAACCACCGCTACCAGCGGTGGTTTGTTTGCCGGATCAAG
AGCTACCAACTCTTTTTCCGAAGGTAACTGGCTTCAGCAGAGCGCAGATACCAAATACTGTCCTTCTAGT
GTAGCCGTAGTTAGGCCACCACTTCAAGAACTCTGTAGCACCGCCTACATACCTCGCTCTGCTAATCCTG
TTACCAGTGGCTGCTGCCAGTGGCGATAAGTCGTGTCTTACCGGGTTGGACTCAAGACGATAGTTACCGG
ATAAGGCGCAGCGGTCGGGCTGAACGGGGGGTTCGTGCACACAGCCCAGCTTGGAGCGAACGACCTACAC
CGAACTGAGATACCTACAGCGTGAGCTATGAGAAAGCGCCACGCTTCCCGAAGGGAGAAAGGCGGACAGG
TATCCGGTAAGCGGCAGGGTCGGAACAGGAGAGCGCACGAGGGAGCTTCCAGGGGGAAACGCCTGGTATC
TTTATAGTCCTGTCGGGTTTCGCCACCTCTGACTTGAGCGTCGATTTTTGTGATGCTCGTCAGGGGGGCG
GAGCCTATGGAAAAACGCCAGCAACGCGGCCTTTTTACGGTTCCTGGGCTTTTGCTGGCCTTTTGCTCAC
ATGTTCTTTCCTGCGTTATCCCCTGATTCTGTGGATAACCGTATTACCGCCTTTGAGTGAGCTGATACCG
CTCGCCGCAGCCGAACGACCGAGCGCAGCGAGTCAGTGAGCGAGGAAGCGGAAG
