>Addgene plasmid #68466 | PAX6 sgRNA7 | depositor partial sequence | sequence record 120251 | PAX6 sgRNA7 sequence 455 bps
TGTACAAAAAAGCAGGCTTTAAAGGAACCAATTCAGTCGACTGGATCCGGTACCAAGGTCGGGCAGGAAG
AGGGCCTATTTCCCATGATTCCTTCATATTTGCATATACGATACAAGGCTGTTAGAGAGATAATTAGAAT
TAATTTGACTGTAAACACAAAGATATTAGTACAAAATACGTGACGTAGAAAGTAATAATTTCTTGGGTAG
TTTGCAGTTTTAAAATTATGTTTTAAAATGGACTATCATATGCTTACCGTAACTTGAAAGTATTTCGATT
TCTTGGCTTTATATATCTTGTGGAAAGGACGAAACACCGATACTGGAGAAGCAGGGGCGTTTTAGAGCTA
GAAATAGCAAGTTAAAATAAGGCTAGTCCGTTATCAACTTGAAAAAGTGGCACCGAGTCGGTGCTTTTTT
TCTAGACCCAGCTTTCTTGTACAAAGTTGGCATTA
