>Addgene plasmid #68466 | PAX6 sgRNA7 | addgene partial sequence | sequence record 122671 | T7 5'-TAATACGACTCACTATAGGG-3'
GCTCGAGCGGCCGCCAGTGTGATGGATATCTGCAGAATTCGCCCTTTGTACAAAAAAGCAGGCTTTAAAG
GAACCAATTCAGTCGACTGGATCCGGTACCAAGGTCGGGCAGGAAGAGGGCCTATTTCCCATGATTCCTT
CATATTTGCATATACGATACAAGGCTGTTAGAGAGATAATTAGAATTAATTTGACTGTAAACACAAAGAT
ATTAGTACAAAATACGTGACGTAGAAAGTAATAATTTCTTGGGTAGTTTGCAGTTTTAAAATTATGTTTT
AAAATGGACTATCATATGCTTACCGTAACTTGAAAGTATTTCGATTTCTTGGCTTTATATATCTTGTGGA
AAGGACGAAACACCGATACTGGAGAAGCAGGGGCGTTTTAGAGCTAGAAATAGCAAGTTAAAATAAGGCT
AGTCCGTTATCAACTTGAAAAAGTGGCACCGAGTCGGTGCTTTTTTTCTAGACCCAGCTTTCTTGTACAA
AGTTGGCATTAAAGGGCGAATTCCAGCACACTGGCGGCCGTTACTAGTGGATCCGAGCTCGGTACCAAGC
TTGATGCATAGCTTGAGTATTCTATAGTGTCACCTAAATAGCTTGGCGTAATCATGGTCATAGCTGTTTC
CTGTGTGAAATTGTTATCCGCTCACAATTCCACACAACATACGAGCCGGAAGCATAAAGTGTAAAGCCTG
GGGTGCCTAATGAGTGAGCTAACTCACATTAATTGCGTTGCGCTCACTGCCCGCTTTCCAGTCGGGAAAC
CTGTCGTGCCAGCTGCATTAATGAATCGGCCAACGCGCGGGGAGAGGCGGTTTGCGTATTGGGCGCTCTT
CCGCTTCCTCGCTCACTGACTCGCTGCGCTCGGTCGTTCGGCTGCGGCGAGCGGTATCAGCTCACTCAAA
GGCGGTA
